Addgene plasmid #231622: pVCS8
Purpose: Cumate and vanillate inducible toggle switch reported by mKate and/or sfGFP fluorescence signals; has RBS3 at R1 site and RBS2 at R2 site.
Depositing lab: Hans Christopher Bernstein. Depositing organization: University of Tromso. Publication: Fine-Tuning Genetic Circuits via Host Context and RBS Modulation. Chan DTC, Winter L, Bjerg J, Krsmanovic S, Baldwin GS, Bernstein HC. ACS Synth Biol. 2025 Jan 17;14(1):193-205. doi: 10.1021/acssynbio.4c00551. Epub 2025 Jan 4. PubMed 39754601.
Backbone
  Vector backbone: pSEVA231
  Backbone manufacturer: SEVA Collection
  Backbone size w/o insert (bp): 2996
  Vector type: Bacterial Expression, Synthetic Biology
Growth in bacteria
  Bacterial resistance: Kanamycin, 50 μg/mL
  Growth temperature: 37°C
  Growth strain: DH5alpha
  Copy number: Low Copy
Gene/Insert
  Gene/Insert name: Pcym-VanR-mKate2-Pvan-CymR-sfGFP
  Species: Synthetic
  Insert size (bp): 3618
  Promoter: Pvan/Pcym
  Cloning method: Other
Terms and licenses: Academic/Nonprofit Terms; Industry Terms: Not Available to Industry
Depositor comments: Please visit https://doi.org/10.1101/2024.07.20.604438 for bioRxiv preprint.
How to cite: pVCS8 was a gift from Hans Christopher Bernstein (Addgene plasmid # 231622 ; http://n2t.net/addgene:231622 ; RRID:Addgene_231622)
