[The description below was written by a language model from this plasmid's Addgene catalogue record and pLannotate feature annotations shown in this document.]
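Description:
pVCS8 is a bacterial expression and synthetic-biology plasmid built on the pSEVA231 backbone from the SEVA collection. It replicates through the broad-host-range pBBR1 oriV together with its pBBR1 Rep protein, is recorded as low copy, and is selected with kanamycin via the aphA1 (nptI) aminoglycoside phosphotransferase gene. An incP oriT is present, which allows conjugative mobilisation into other bacteria when transfer functions are supplied in trans. The cargo region is bracketed by the rrnB T1 and lambda t0 terminators, which insulate it from backbone transcription.

The synthetic insert of about 3.6 kb, Pcym-VanR-mKate2-Pvan-CymR-sfGFP, encodes a two-repressor toggle switch. In the first unit, a cumate-responsive promoter carrying two CuO operators, the binding sites for CymR, drives VanR and the red reporter mKate2. In the second unit, the vanillate-responsive Pvan promoter drives CymR and superfolder GFP. The annotation shows a J23119-like promoter fragment and a hammerhead ribozyme, probably a 5' insulator, in this region. The automated feature table does not call VanR itself, although an unannotated gap upstream of mKate2 fits the catalogue's insert description. Because each repressor shuts off the promoter that expresses the other, the circuit should settle into either a red or a green state. Cumate relieves CymR repression and vanillate relieves VanR repression, so the inducers can flip the state.

pVCS8 is one variant in a series, carrying RBS3 at the R1 site and RBS2 at the R2 site. It was made for work on tuning genetic circuit behaviour through ribosome binding site strength and host context.
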