Features (pLannotate 1.2.2; 13 found; start..end, strand, type, name):
    133..160     +  protein_bind   CuO: CymR-binding P2 operator sequence from the p-cmt operon of Pseudomonas putida (Mullick et al., 2006) CymR
    191..218     +  protein_bind   CuO: CymR-binding P2 operator sequence from the p-cmt operon of Pseudomonas putida (Mullick et al., 2006) CymR
   1150..1839    +  CDS            mKate2: mKate2 is a basic (constitutively fluorescent) red fluorescent protein published in 2009, derived from Entacmaea quadricolor. It is reported to be a rapidly-maturing monomer with moderate acid sensitivity.
   1980..2004    +  promoter       J23119(SpeI) promoter (fragment): bacterial promoter (Registry of Standard Biological Parts BBa J23119) modified to end with an SpeI site
   2017..2072    +  ncRNA          Hammerhead 3: Accession: RF00008 - Hammerhead ribozyme (type III)
   2151..2759    +  CDS            cymR: CYMR_PSEPU - Experimental evidence at transcript level: Swiss-Prot protein existence level 2. Involved in the repression of the cym and cmt operons which are responsible of the p-cymene degradation. From Pseudomonas putida (Arthrobacter siderocapsulatus).
   2820..3530    +  CDS            superfolder GFP: GFP variant that folds robustly even when fused to poorly folded proteins (Pédelacq et al., 2006)
   3598..3692    +  terminator     lambda t0 terminator: transcription terminator from phage lambda
   3824..4636    +  CDS            aphA1: KKA1_ECOLX - Also known as nptI. Protein inferred from homology: Swiss-Prot protein existence level 3. Resistance to kanamycin and structurally-related aminoglycosides, including amikacin. From Escherichia coli.
   4806..4914    +  oriT           oriT: incP origin of transfer
   4925..5587    -  CDS            pBBR1 Rep: replication protein for the broad-host-range plasmid pBBR1 from Bordetella bronchiseptica
   5588..6359    -  rep_origin     pBBR1 oriV: replication origin of the broad-host-range plasmid pBBR1 from Bordetella bronchiseptica; requires the pBBR1 Rep protein for replication
   6474..6560    -  terminator     rrnB T1 terminator: Escherichia coli rrnB; transcription terminator T1 from the E. coli rrnB gene
>Addgene plasmid #231622 | pVCS8 | addgene full sequence | sequence record 464071 | Addgene NGS Result
CTCGGGTAAGAACTCGCACTTCGTGGAAACACTATTATCTGGTGGGTCTCTGTCCCTCGGTACCAAATTC
CAGAAAAGAGACGCTTTCGAGCGTCTTTTTTCGTTTTGGTCCGTGCCTACTCTGGAAAATCTAACAAACA
GACAATCTGGTCTGTTTGTATTATGGAAAATTTTTCTGTATAATAGATTCAACAAACAGACAATCTGGTC
TGTTTGTATTATAGCGCTCAACGGGTGTGCTTCCCGTTCTGATGAGTCCGTGAGGACGAAAGCGCCTCTA
CAAATAATTTTGTTTAAGGCTCGTGTTACTATTGGCTGAGATAAGGGTAGCAGAAAAAAGAGGAGAAATA
GTCCATGGACATGCCTCGTATTAAACCGGGTCAGCGTGTTATGATGGCACTGCGTAAAATGATTGCAAGC
GGTGAAATCAAAAGTGGTGAACGTATTGCAGAAATTCCGACCGCAGCAGCACTGGGTGTTAGCCGTATGC
CGGTTCGTATCGCACTGCGTTCACTGGAACAAGAAGGTCTGGTTGTTCGTCTGGGTGCACGTGGTTATGC
AGCCCGTGGTGTTAGCAGCGATCAGATTCGTGATGCAATTGAAGTTCGTGGTGTTCTGGAAGGTTTTGCA
GCACGTCGTCTGGCAGAACGTGGTATGACCGCAGAAACCCATGCACGTTTTGTTGTACTGATTGCAGAAG
GTGAAGCACTGTTTGCAGCCGGTCGCCTGAATGGTGAAGATCTGGATCGTTATGCCGCATATAATCAGGC
ATTTCATGATACCCTGGTTAGCGCAGCAGGTAATGGTGCAGTTGAAAGCGCACTGGCACGTAATGGTTTT
GAACCGTTTGCAGCAGCCGGTGCACTGGCCCTGGATCTGATGGACCTGTCTGCCGAATATGAACATCTGC
TGGCAGCACATCGTCAGCATCAGGCAGTTCTGGATGCAGTTAGCTGTGGTGATGCCGAAGGTGCAGAACG
TATTATGCGTGATCATGCACTGGCAGCAATTCGTAATGCAAAAGTTTTTGAAGCAGCAGCAAGCGCAGGC
GCACCGCTGGGTGCAGCATGGTCAATTCGTGCAGATTGAGGCTCGGTATCTCGTGGTCTGACGGTAAAAT
CTATTGTAAAAGAGGAGAAATAGTCCATGTCAGAATTAATTAAAGAAAATATGCACATGAAATTATATAT
GGAAGGTACTGTCAACAATCATCATTTCAAATGCACATCCGAAGGTGAAGGTAAACCATATGAAGGCACA
CAAACAATGCGCATCAAAGCAGTTGAAGGTGGACCCCTGCCCTTTGCGTTTGACATTCTCGCAACGAGCT
TTATGTACGGGTCTAAAACTTTTATCAATCACACCCAAGGCATTCCTGACTTTTTTAAACAGTCCTTTCC
TGAAGGCTTTACCTGGGAACGTGTAACAACTTATGAAGATGGCGGTGTACTTACAGCAACTCAAGATACG
AGTTTACAAGATGGCTGTCTGATTTACAATGTTAAAATCCGTGGCGTAAATTTCCCGAGTAACGGACCCG
TAATGCAAAAAAAAACTCTTGGTTGGGAAGCATCAACAGAAACCTTATATCCTGCGGACGGTGGCTTAGA
AGGACGCGCAGACATGGCACTGAAATTAGTTGGAGGCGGTCATTTAATCTGCAACCTGAAAACAACCTAT
CGTTCCAAAAAACCCGCTAAAAACCTTAAAATGCCTGGAGTATACTATGTTGATCGTCGCTTAGAACGTA
TTAAAGAAGCTGATAAAGAAACCTACGTTGAACAACATGAAGTAGCCGTAGCCCGTTATTGTGACCTTCC
GTCGAAATTAGGACATCGTTGAGGCTCGTTACTTACGACACTCCGAGACAGTCAGAGGGTATTTATTGAA
CTAGTCCGACGAACAATAAGGCCTCCCTAACGGGGGGCCTTTTTTATTGATAACAAAAGTGCCTACTCTG
GAAAATCTATTGGATCCAATTGACAGCTAGCTCAGTCCTAGGTACCATTGGATCCAATAGTAGTCACCGG
CTGTGCTTGCCGGTCTGATGAGCCTGTGAAGGCGAAACTACCTCTACAAATAATTTTGTTTAAGGCTCGT
GTTACTATTGGCTGAGATAAGGGTAGCAGAAAAAAGAGGGGAAATAGTCCATGAGCCCGAAACGTCGTAC
CCAGGCAGAACGTGCAATGGAAACCCAGGGTAAACTGATTGCAGCAGCACTGGGTGTTCTGCGTGAAAAA
GGTTATGCAGGTTTTCGTATTGCAGATGTTCCGGGTGCAGCCGGTGTTAGCCGTGGTGCACAGAGCCATC
ATTTTCCGACCAAACTGGAACTGCTGCTGGCAACCTTTGAATGGCTGTATGAGCAGATTACCGAACGTAG
CCGTGCACGTCTGGCAAAACTGAAACCGGAAGATGATGTTATTCAGCAGATGCTGGATGATGCAGCAGAA
TTTTTTCTGGATGATGATTTTAGCATCGGCCTGGATCTGATTGTTGCAGCAGATCGTGATCCGGCACTGC
GTGAAGGTATTCAGCGTACCGTTGAACGTAATCGTTTTGTTGTTGAAGATATGTGGCTGGGTGTGCTGGT
GAGCCGTGGTCTGAGCCGTGATGATGCCGAAGATATTCTGTGGCTGATTTTTAACAGCGTTCGTGGTCTG
GTAGTTCGTAGCCTGTGGCAGAAAGATAAAGAACGTTTTGAACGTGTGCGTAATAGCACCCTGGAAATTG
CACGTGAACGTTATGCAAAATTCAAACGTTGAGGCTCGGTATCTCGTGGTCTGACGGTAAAATCTATTGT
AAAAGAGGAGAAATAGTCCATGCGTAAAGGCGAAGAGCTGTTCACTGGTGTCGTCCCTATTCTGGTGGAA
CTGGATGGTGATGTCAACGGTCATAAGTTTTCCGTGCGTGGCGAGGGTGAAGGTGACGCAACTAATGGTA
AACTGACGCTGAAGTTCATCTGTACTACTGGTAAACTGCCGGTACCTTGGCCGACTCTGGTAACGACGCT
GACTTATGGTGTTCAGTGCTTTGCTCGTTATCCGGACCATATGAAGCAGCATGACTTCTTCAAGTCCGCC
ATGCCGGAAGGCTATGTGCAGGAACGCACGATTTCCTTTAAGGATGACGGCACGTACAAAACGCGTGCGG
AAGTGAAATTTGAAGGCGATACTCTGGTAAACCGCATTGAGCTGAAAGGCATTGACTTTAAAGAAGACGG
CAATATCCTGGGCCATAAGCTGGAATACAATTTTAACAGCCACAATGTTTACATCACCGCCGATAAACAA
AAAAATGGCACTAAAGCGAATTTTAAAATTCGCCACAACGTGGAGGATGGCAGCGTGCAGCTGGCTGATC
ACTACCAGCAAAACACTCCAATCGGTGATGGTCCTGTTCTGCTGCCAGACAATCACTATCTGAGCACGCA
AAGCGTTCTGTCTAAAGATCCGAACGAGAAACGCGATCATATGGTTCTGCTGGAGTTCGTAACCGCAGCG
GGCATCACGCATGGTATGGATGAACTGTACGGCTCGGGAGACCTATCGGTAATAACAGTCCAATCTGGTG
TAACTTCGGAATCGTCCACTAGTCTTGGACTCCTGTTGATAGATCCAGTAATGACCTCAGAACTCCATCT
GGATTTGTTCAGAACGCTCGGTTGCCGCCGGGCGTTTTTTATTGGTGAGAATCCAGGGGTCCCCAATAAT
TACGATTTAAATTTGTGTCTCAAAATCTCTGATGTTACATTGCACAAGATAAAAATATATCATCATGAAC
AATAAAACTGTCTGCTTACATAAACAGTAATACAAGGGGTGTTATGAGCCATATTCAGCGTGAAACGAGC
TGTAGCCGTCCGCGTCTGAACAGCAACATGGATGCGGATCTGTATGGCTATAAATGGGCGCGTGATAACG
TGGGTCAGAGCGGCGCGACCATTTATCGTCTGTATGGCAAACCGGATGCGCCGGAACTGTTTCTGAAACA
TGGCAAAGGCAGCGTGGCGAACGATGTGACCGATGAAATGGTGCGTCTGAACTGGCTGACCGAATTTATG
CCGCTGCCGACCATTAAACATTTTATTCGCACCCCGGATGATGCGTGGCTGCTGACCACCGCGATTCCGG
GCAAAACCGCGTTTCAGGTGCTGGAAGAATATCCGGATAGCGGCGAAAACATTGTGGATGCGCTGGCCGT
GTTTCTGCGTCGTCTGCATAGCATTCCGGTGTGCAACTGCCCGTTTAACAGCGATCGTGTGTTTCGTCTG
GCCCAGGCGCAGAGCCGTATGAACAACGGCCTGGTGGATGCGAGCGATTTTGATGATGAACGTAACGGCT
GGCCGGTGGAACAGGTGTGGAAAGAAATGCATAAACTGCTGCCGTTTAGCCCGGATAGCGTGGTGACCCA
CGGCGATTTTAGCCTGGATAACCTGATTTTCGATGAAGGCAAACTGATTGGCTGCATTGATGTGGGCCGT
GTGGGCATTGCGGATCGTTATCAGGATCTGGCCATTCTGTGGAACTGCCTGGGCGAATTTAGCCCGAGCC
TGCAAAAACGTCTGTTTCAGAAATATGGCATTGATAATCCGGATATGAACAAACTGCAATTTCATCTGAT
GCTGGATGAATTTTTCTAATAATTAATTGGACCGCGGTCCGCGCGTTGTCCTTTTCCGCTGCATAACCCT
GCTTCGGGGTCATTATAGCGATTTTTTCGGTATATCCATCCTTTTTCGCACGATATACAGGATTTTGCCA
AAGGGTTCGTGTAGACTTTCCTTGGTGTATCCAACGGCGTCAGCCGGGCAGGATAGGTGAAGTAGGCCCA
CCCGCGAGCGGGTGTTCCTTCTTCACTGTCCCTTATTCGCACCTGGCGGTGCTCAACGGGAATCCTGCTC
TGCGAGGCTGGCCGTAGGCCGGCCCTACCGGCGCGGCAGCGTTACCCGTGTCGGCGGCTCCAACGGCTCG
CCATCGTCCAGAAAACACGGCTCATCGGGCATCGGCAGGCGCTGCTGCCCGCGCCGTTCCCATTCCTCCG
TTTCGGTCAAGGCTGGCAGGTCTGGTTCCATGCCCGGAATGCCGGGCTGGCTGGGCGGCTCCTCGCCGGG
GCCGGTCGGTAGTTGCTGCTCGCCCGGATACAGGGTCGGGATGCGGCGCAGGTCGCCATGCCCCAACAGC
GATTCGTCCTGGTCGTCGTGATCAACCACCACGGCGGCACTGAACACCGACAGGCGCAACTGGTCGCGGG
GCTGGCCCCACGCCACGCGGTCATTGACCACGTAGGCCGACACGGTGCCGGGGCCGTTGAGCTTCACGAC
GGAGATCCAGCGCTCGGCCACCAAGTCCTTGACTGCGTATTGGACCGTCCGCAAAGAACGTCCGATGAGC
TTGGAAAGTGTCTTCTGGCTGACCACCACGGCGTTCTGGTGGCCCATCTGCGCCACGAGGTGATGCAGCA
GCATTGCCGCCGTGGGTTTCCTCGCAATAAGCCCGGCCCACGCCTCATGCGCTTTGCGTTCCGTTTGCAC
CCAGTGACCGGGCTTGTTCTTGGCTTGAATGCCGATTTCTCTGGACTGCGTGGCCATGCTTATCTCCATG
CGGTAGGGGTGCCGCACGGTTGCGGCACCATGCGCAATCAGCTGCAACTTTTCGGCAGCGCGACAACAAT
TATGCGTTGCGTAAAAGTGGCAGTCAATTACAGATTTTCTTTAACCTACGCAATGAGCTATTGCGGGGGG
TGCCGCAATGAGCTGTTGCGTACCCCCCTTTTTTAAGTTGTTGATTTTTAAGTCTTTCGCATTTCGCCCT
ATATCTAGTTCTTTGGTGCCCAAAGAAGGGCACCCCTGCGGGGTTCCCCCACGCCTTCGGCGCGGCTCCC
CCTCCGGCAAAAAGTGGCCCCTCCGGGGCTTGTTGATCGACTGCGCGGCCTTCGGCCTTGCCCAAGGTGG
CGCTGCCCCCTTGGAACCCCCGCACTCGCCGCCGTGAGGCTCGGGGGGCAGGCGGGCGGGCTTCGCCCTT
CGACTGCCCCCACTCGCATAGGCTTGGGTCGTTCCAGGCGCGTCAAGGCCAAGCCGCTGCGCGGTCGCTG
CGCGAGCCTTGACCCGCCTTCCACTTGGTGTCCAACCGGCAAGCGAAGCGCGCAGGCCGCAGGCCGGAGG
CTTTTCCCCAGAGAAAATTAAAAAAATTGATGGGGCAAGGCCGCAGGCCGCGCAGTTGGAGCCGGTGGGT
ATGTGGTCGAAGGCTGGGTAGCCGGTGGGCAATCCCTGTGGTCAAGCTCGTGGGCAGGCGCAGCCTGTCC
ATCAGCTTGTCCAGCAGGGTTGTCCACGGGCCGAGCGAAGCGAGCCAGCCGGTGGCCGCTCGCGGCCATC
GTCCACATATCCACGGGCTGGCAAGGGAGCGCAGCGACCGCGCAGGGCGAAGCCCGGAGAGCAAGCCCGT
AGGGGGGGCGCGCCCAGCTGTCTAGGGCGGCGGATTTGTCCTACTCAGGAGAGCGTTCACCGACAAACAA
CAGATAAAACGAAAGGCCCAGTCTTTCGACTGAGCCTTTCGTTTTATTTGATGCCTTTAATTAAGG
